>Addgene plasmid #184862 | cr3Dd | addgene full sequence | sequence record 366226 | Addgene NGS Result
CATTGCTCCCCAAAAGTGAACCCTATTTCCGCCAGTGCCTCATCCATCTTTTCGATAAACTCCGGCACCA
TTTCGTCAAACTCGGCCATATATTTTTGATCCCGCTCAACGACGACGTGGTGAAGGCCTTCGCGCTTCAT
GCGCGGATCGTAGTTTGCAAAGAACCAAGCGCCTTTTCCGGTCACCCACATGCTGTATTGCACCTGCGCC
ATATACGCCGATTTGATGGCTTCAAACCCACCAAGGCGGAATTTCATGAAGTCACGAGAGGTGAATGGGC
ATTTCAATTCAAGGCCAAAATCGTTACTGCACAGTCCATCTGGGGAGCAGGCTGTGCGCATGGTTTCATC
TCGGAATAAGATCGGCGACTCAGTGACAGTTACGCCTGTAGTGAATTCGAACAACGAGCGGGCGTCATCT
TCATACTGCTTACCCCACGCCAGCGCCTTTGCATTAACTTCCGGCGCTACGCCGGTACAAACCTCGGCAA
GAAGGGTGTGGAAGTAGGACATTTTCATGTCCGTCCACTTCGTGCCTGATCGCGGCTTTGAAATGACGTT
ATGTACCTCTGATGCGGTAATGACGCCGAGGCGCAGGCGATGCCACGCCTCATCACCTTGCTCGATGGTT
CTCACGTCAATCCCAGTGCGCGAGTAGATGGCTTCAGTTGTCATCATGCTGTCGCCTTTTGCTTGAGGAA
TCCCAGCGCTTTAACCGCCTCTGGCTCAGTCAGATCAGCAGGCTGCGTGATTTCTCGCTTGAATATTTTT
GAGCACAGCGGCAACAAATCGCTGTCCCATGATTTGTCTAACGTGACGAGCAGATCGTTTATTTCCTGCA
TCGTTGATTCAGTGACTGGCGTAATGTCGCGTTCCGCTTGGCGGTCTGATGTGTAAGTTGTGCTTTCGAC
GATGCGCTCGGCTTCGTCTTTGTCGTAAATACCAGCAAAACCGAACGCTAGGCGCGCGCACTGAATCATT
GCTTTGTGGCGCAGCATACGTTTCGGGTGCGACTGCCAGGGGCCTGTGATTTTACGACCATCGCGCGTTT
CGAATGGCTCTCTGCGGCATTCATCCATCCACTCAGTAACGCAGATCGGATGGTTGCGATCCTTGCGGTA
AATGCGGCAGGTGCATGATTCGCTATCCTGCTCAAAATCCATGCCATCAAACTGCTGGTTTTCATTGATG
ATACGTGACCAGCCATCAACACCAACTACTGGAACAATGCCGCTTTGCTTGTCAGGAAAGGCGTAAATCT
CCTTCGTCCATGGATTAAGTCCATACTGATTGGCGACGATCAGCAGGGCGATAAACTGGGCTTCGCTGGC
GTCCCCTTTGAATGCGGTGGCGCGCAACGTCGTGATCAATTCCTGTGATTCAACCGAATTCATTCCGACG
CGCTCAGCCAATTGACCAGCCAATGTTGCGAGAGCTGTGCTCATTCTTGTTTTTCCTCATCGTCAAAATC
ATGGAGAAACAGTAGAGAGTTGCGATAAAAAGCGTCAGGTAGGATCCGCTAATCTTATGGATAAAAATGC
TATGGCATAGCAAAGTGTGACGCCGTGCAAATAATCAATGTGGACTTTTCTGCCGTGATTATAGACACTT
TTGTTACGCGTTTTTGTCATGGCTTTGGTCCCGCTTTGTTACAGAATGCTTTTAATAAGCGGGGTTACCG
GTTTGGTTAGCGAGAAGAGCCAGTAAAAGACGCAGTGACGGCAATGTCTGATGCAATATGGACAATTGGT
TTCTTCTCTGAATGGCGGGAGTATGAAAAGTATGGCTGAAGCGCAAAATGATCCCCTGCTGCCGGGATAC
TCGTTTAATGCCCATCTGGTGGCGGGTTTAACGCCGATTGAGGCCAACGGTTATCTCGATTTTTTTATCG
ACCGACCGCTGGGAATGAAAGGTTATATTCTCAATCTCACCATTCGCGGTCAGGGGGTGGTGAAAAATCA
GGGACGAGAATTTGTTTGCCGACCGGGTGATATTTTGCTGTTCCCGCCAGGAGAGATTCATCACTACGGT
CGTCATCCGGAGGCTCGCGAATGGTATCACCAGTGGGTTTACTTTCGTCCGCGCGCCTACTGGCATGAAT
GGCTTAACTGGCCGTCAATATTTGCCAATACGGGGTTCTTTCGCCCGGATGAAGCGCACCAGCCGCATTT
CAGCGACCTGTTTGGGCAAATCATTAACGCCGGGCAAGGGGAAGGGCGCTATTCGGAGCTGCTGGCGATA
AATCTGCTTGAGCAATTGTTACTGCGGCGCATGGAAGCGATTAACGAGTCGCTCCATCCACCGATGGATA
ATCGGGTACGCGAGGCTTGTCAGTACATCAGCGATCACCTGGCAGACAGCAATTTTGATATCGCCAGCGT
CGCACAGCATGTTTGCTTGTCGCCGTCGCGTCTGTCACATCTTTTCCGCCAGCAGTTAGGGATTAGCGTC
TTAAGCTGGCGCGAGGACCAACGTATCAGCCAGGCGAAGCTGCTTTTGAGCACCACCCGGATGCCTATCG
CCACCGTCGGTCGCAATGTTGGTTTTGACGATCAACTCTATTTCTCGCGGGTATTTAAAAAATGCACCGG
GGCCAGCCCGAGCGAGTTCCGTGCCGGTTGTGAAGAAAAAGTGAATGATGTAGCCGTCAAGTTGTCATAA
TCTCGACTCTAGTAGAGAGCGTTCACCGACAAACAACAGATAAAACGAAAGGCCCAGTCTTTCGACTGAG
CCTTTCGTTTTATTTGATGCCTGGAGATCCTTACTCGAGCTCCGTACTCAGAGCGTAGCTGCGTCCAGCG
GATGCCTGGAGATCCTTACTCGAGTTAAGCAGCCAGAGCGTAGTTTTCGTCGTTAGCAGCGTCACCTCCT
AGCTGACTCAAATCAATGCGTGTTTCATAAAGACCAGTGATGGATTGATGGATAAGAGTGGCATCTAAAA
CTTCTTTTGTAGACGTATATCGTTTACGATCAATTGTTGTATCAAAATATTTAAAAGCAGCGGGAGCTCC
AAGATTCGTCAACGTAAATAAATGAATAATATTTTCTGCTTGTTCACGTATTGGTTTGTCTCTATGTTTG
TTATATGCACTAAGAACTTTATCTAAATTGGCATCTGCTAAAATAACACGCTTAGAAAATTCACTGATTT
GCTCAATAATCTCATCTAAATAATGCTTATGCTGCTCCACAAACAATTGTTTTTGTTCGTTATCTTCTGG
ACTACCCTTCAACTTTTCATAATGACTAGCTAAATATAAAAAATTCACATATTTGCTTGGCAGAGCCAGC
TCATTTCCTTTTTGTAATTCTCCGGCACTAGCCAGCATCCGTTTACGACCGTTTTCTAACTCAAAAAGAC
TATATTTAGGTAGTTTAATGATTAAGTCTTTTTTAACTTCCTTATATCCTTTAGCTTCTAAAAAGTCAAT
CGGATTTTTTTCAAAGGAACTTCTTTCCATAATTGTGATCCCTAGTAACTCTTTAACGGATTTTAACTTC
TTCGATTTCCCTTTTTCCACCTTAGCAACCACTAGGACTGAATAAGCTACCGTTGGACTATCAAAACCAC
CATATTTTTTTGGATCCCAGTCTTTTTTACGAGCAATAAGCTTGTCCGAATTTCTTTTTGGTAAAATTGA
CTCCTTGGAGAATCCGCCTGTCTGTACTTCTGTTTTCTTGACAATATTGACTTGGGGCATGGACAATACT
TTGCGCACTGTGGCAAAATCTCGCCCTTTATCCCAGACAATTTCTCCAGTTTCCCCATTAGTTTCGATTA
GAGGGCGTTTGCGAATCTCTCCATTTGCAAGTGTAATTTCTGTTTTGAAGAAGTTCATGATATTAGAGTA
AAAGAAATATTTTGCGGTTGCTTTGCCTATTTCTTGCTCAGACTTAGCAATCATTTTACGAACATCATAA
ACTTTATAATCACCATAGACAAACTCCGATTCAAGTTTTGGATATTTCTTAATCAAAGCAGTTCCAACGA
CGGCATTTAGATACGCATCATGGGCATGATGGTAATTGTTAATCTCACGTACTTTATAGAATTGGAAATC
TTTTCGGAAGTCAGAAACTAATTTAGATTTTAAGGTAATCACTTTAACCTCTCGAATAAGTTTATCATTT
TCATCGTATTTAGTATTCATGCGACTATCCAAAATTTGTGCCACATGCTTAGTGATTTGGCGAGTTTCAA
CCAATTGGCGTTTGATAAAACCAGCTTTATCAAGTTCACTCAAACCTCCACGTTCAGCTTTCGTTAAATT
ATCAAACTTACGTTGAGTGATTAACTTGGCGTTTAGAAGTTGTCTCCAATAGTTTTTCATCTTTTTGACT
ACTTCTTCACTTGGAACGTTATCCGATTTACCACGATTTTTATCAGAACGCGTTAAGACCTTATTGTCTA
TTGAATCGTCTTTAAGGAAACTTTGTGGAACAATGTGATCGACATCATAATCACTTAAACGATTAATATC
TAATTCTTGGTCCACATACATGTCTCTTCCATTTTGGAGATAATAGAGATAGAGCTTTTCATTTTGCAAT
TGAGTATTTTCAACAGGATGCTCTTTAAGAATCTGACTTCCTAATTCTTTGATACCTTCTTCGATTCGTT
TCATACGCTCTCGCGAATTTTTCTGGCCCTTTTGAGTTGTCTGATTTTCACGTGCCATTTCAATAACGAT
ATTTTCTGGCTTATGCCGCCCCATTACTTTGACCAATTCATCAACAACTTTTACAGTCTGTAAAATACCT
TTTTTAATAGCAGGGCTACCAGCTAAATTTGCAATATGTTCATGTAAACTATCGCCTTGTCCAGACACTT
GTGCTTTTTGAATATCTTCTTTAAATGTCAAACTATCATCATGGATCAGCTGCATAAAATTGCGATTGGC
AAAACCATCTGATTTCAAAAAATCTAATATTGTTTTGCCAGATTGCTTATCCCTAATACCATTAATCAAT
TTTCGAGACAAACGTCCCCAACCAGTATAACGGCGACGTTTAAGCTGTTTCATCACCTTATCATCAAAGA
GGTGAGCATATGTTTTAAGTCTTTCCTCAATCATCTCCCTATCTTCAAATAAGGTCAATGTTAAAACAAT
ATCCTCTAAGATATCTTCATTTTCTTCATTATCCAAAAAATCTTTATCTTTAATAATTTTTAGCAAATCA
TGGTAGGTACCTAATGAAGCATTAAATCTATCTTCAACTCCTGAAATTTCAACACTATCAAAACATTCTA
TTTTTTTGAAATAATCTTCTTTTAATTGCTTAACGGTTACTTTTCGATTTGTTTTGAAGAGTAAATCAAC
AATGGCTTTCTTCTGTTCACCTGAAAGAAATGCTGGTTTTCGCATTCCTTCAGTAACATATTTGACCTTT
GTCAATTCGTTATAAACCGTAAAATACTCATAAAGCAAACTATGTTTTGGTAGTACTTTTTCATTTGGAA
GATTTTTATCAAAGTTTGTCATGCGTTCAATAAATGATTGAGCTGAAGCACCTTTATCGACAACTTCTTC
AAAATTCCATGGGGTAATTGTTTCTTCAGACTTCCGAGTCATCCATGCAAAACGACTATTGCCACGCGCC
AATGGACCAACATAATAAGGAATTCGAAAAGTCAAGATTTTTTCAATCTTCTCACGATTGTCTTTTAAAA
ATGGATAAAAATCTTCTTGCCTTCTCAAAATAGCATGCAGCTCACCCAAGTGAATTTGATGGGGAATAGA
GCCGTTGTCAAAGGTCCGTTGCTTGCGCAGCAAATCTTCACGATTTAGTTTCACCAATAATTCCTCAGTA
CCATCCATTTTTTCTAAAATTGGTTTGATAAATTTATAAAATTCTTCTTGGCTAGCTCCCCCATCAATAT
AACCTGCATATCCGTTTTTTGATTGATCAAAAAAGATTTCTTTATACTTTTCTGGAAGTTGTTGTCGAAC
TAAAGCTTTTAAAAGAGTCAAGTCTTGATGATGTTCATCGTAGCGTTTAATCATTGAAGCTGATAGGGGA
GCCTTAGTTATTTCAGTATTTACTCTTAGGATATCTGAAAGTAAAATAGCATCTGATAAATTCTTAGCTG
CCAAAAACAAATCAGCATATTGATCTCCAATTTGCGCCAATAAATTATCTAAATCATCATCGTAAGTATC
TTTTGAAAGCTGTAATTTAGCATCTTCTGCCAAATCAAAATTTGATTTAAAATTAGGGGTCAAACCCAAT
GACAAAGCAATGAGATTCCCAAATAAGCCATTTTTCTTCTCACCGGGGAGCTGAGCAATGAGATTTTCTA
ATCGTCTTGATTTACTCAATCGTGCAGAAAGAATCGCTTTAGCATCTACTCCACTTGCGTTAATAGGGTT
TTCTTCAAATAATTGATTGTAGGTTTGTACCAACTGGATAAATAGTTTGTCCACATCACTATTATCAGGA
TTTAAATCTCCCTCAATCAAAAAATGACCACGAAACTTAATCATATGCGCTAAGGCCAAATAGATTAAGC
GCAAATCCGCTTTATCAGTAGAATCTACCAATTTTTTTCGCAGATGATAGATAGTTGGATATTTCTCATG
ATAAGCAACTTCATCTACTATATTTCCAAAAATAGGATGACGTTCATGCTTCTTATCTTCTTCCACCAAA
AAAGACTCTTCAAGTCGATGAAAGAAACTATCATCTACTTTCGCCATCTCATTTGAAAAAATCTCCTGTA
GATAACAAATACGATTCTTCCGACGTGTATACCTTCTACGAGCTGTCCGTTTCAGACGAGTCGCTTCCGC
TGTCTCTCCACTGTCAAATAAAAGAGCCCCTATAAGATTTTTTTTGATACTGTGGCGGTCTGTATTTCCC
AGAACCTTGAACTTTTTAGACGGAACCTTATATTCATCAGTGATCACCGCCCATCCGACGCTATTTGTGC
CGATATCTAAGCCTATTGAGTATTTCTTATCCATAAGTGCGACCACTCTTTGAATCTTTTGAATTCTTTT
CTCTATCACTGATAGGGAGTGGTAAAATAACTCTATCAACGATAGAGTGTCAACTTTATGGCTAGCTCAG
TCCTAGGTACAATGCTAGCAATTAGGAATTAATGATGTCTAGATTAGATAAAAGTAAAGTGATTAACAGC
GCATTAGAGCTGCTTAATGAGGTCGGAATCGAAGGTTTAACAACCCGTAAACTCGCCCAGAAGCTAGGTG
TAGAGCAGCCTACATTGTATTGGCATGTAAAAAATAAGCGGGCTTTGCTCGACGCCTTAGCCATTGAGAT
GTTAGATAGGCACCATACTCACTTTTGCCCTTTAGAAGGGGAAAGCTGGCAAGATTTTTTACGTAATAAC
GCTAAAAGTTTTAGATGTGCTTTACTAAGTCATCGCGATGGAGCAAAAGTACATTTAGGTACACGGCCTA
CAGAAAAACAGTATGAAACTCTCGAAAATCAATTAGCCTTTTTATGCCAACAAGGTTTTTCACTAGAGAA
TGCATTATATGCACTCAGCGCTGTGGGGCATTTTACTTTAGGTTGCGTATTGGAAGATCAAGAGCATCAA
GTCGCTAAAGAAGAAAGGGAAACACCTACTACTGATAGTATGCCGCCATTATTACGACAAGCTATCGAAT
TATTTGATCACCAAGGTGCAGAGCCAGCCTTCTTATTCGGCCTTGAATTGATCATATGCGGATTAGAAAA
ACAACTTAAATGTGAAAGTGGGTCTTAAGACTTGTTCAGAACTCCTGGCTCAGAGCGTAGCTGCGTGCAG
CTTATCGGCCAGCCTCGCAGAGCAGGATTCCCGTTGAGCACCGCCAGGTGCGAATAAGGGACAGTGAAGA
AGGAACACCCGCTCGCGGGTGGGCCTACTTCACCTATCCTGCCCGGCTGACGCCGTTGGATACACCAAGG
AAAGTCTACACGAACCCTTTGGCAAAATCCTGTATATCGTGCGAAAAAGGATGGATATACCGAAAAAATC
GCTATAATGACCCCGAAGCAGGGTTATGCAGCGGAAAGTATACCTTAAGGAGCGCGGGCAAGGTGTCACC
ACCCTGCCCTTTTTCTTTAAAACCGAAAAGATTACTTCGCGTTATGCAGGCTTCCTCGCTCACTGACTCG
CTGCGCTCGGTCGTTCGGCTGCGGCGAGCGGTATCAGCTCACTCAAAGGCGGTAATCTCGAGTCCCGTCA
AGTCAGCGTAATGCTCTGCCAGTGTTACAACCAATTAACCAATTCTGATTAAAAGAACTCGTCCAGCATC
AGGTGAAATTGCAGTTTGTTCATGTCTGGGTTATCGATGCCGTATTTTTGAAACAGACGTTTTTGCAGAG
ATGGGCTAAATTCACCCAGACAGTTCCACAGAATTGCCAGATCTTGGTAACGATCTGCAATACCAACACG
ACCAACATCAATACAACCGATCAGTTTACCCTCGTCAAAAATCAGGTTATCCAGAGAAAAATCACCGTGG
GTAACAACGCTATCTGGAGAAAATGGCAGCAGTTTGTGCATTTCTTTCCAAACTTGTTCAACTGGCCAAC
CGTTACGTTCATCATCAAAATCAGATGCATCAACCAGACCGTTGTTCATACGAGATTGTGCTTGTGCCAG
ACGAAAAACACGATCGCTGTTAAATGGACAGTTACAAACTGGAATAGAGTGCAGACGACGCAGAAAAACT
GCCAGTGCATCAACAATGTTTTCACCAGAATCTGGGTATTCTTCCAGAACTTGAAATGCGGTTTTACCTG
GAATTGCGGTGGTCAGCAGCCATGCATCATCTGGGGTACGAATAAAGTGTTTAATGGTTGGCAGTGGCAT
AAATTCGGTCAGCCAGTTTAAACGAACCATTTCATCGGTAACATCGTTTGCAACAGAACCTTTACCGTGT
TTCAGAAACAGTTCTGGTGCATCTGGTTTACCGTAAAGACGGTAAATGGTTGCACCAGATTGACCAACGT
TATCACGTGCCCATTTGTAACCGTACAGATCTGCATCCATGTTAGAGTTCAGACGTGGACGAGAACAAGA
GGTTTCACGTTGAATGTGAGACATAACACCCCTTGTATTACTGTTTATGTAAAGTAATCGTAGCTAATTA
TAAGACGACCTCCCTCGAGTGTCAACTCCGCCTTCAGAGCGTAGCTGCGGCTAGCGAATGTAAGTTAGCG
CGAATTGCAAGCTGGCCGACGCGCTGGGCTACGTCTTGCTGGCGTTCGGGAGCAGAAGAGCATACATCTG
GAAGCAAAGCCAGGAAAGCGGCCTATGGAGCTGTGCGGCAGCGCTCAGTAGGCAATTTTTCAAAATATTG
TTAAGCCTTTTCTGAGCATGGTATTTTTCATGGTATTACCAATTAGCAGGAAAATAAGCCATTGAATATA
AAAGATAAAAATGTCTTGTTTACAATAGAGTGGGGGGGGTCAGCCTGCCGCCTTGGGCCGGGTGATGTCG
TACTTGCCCGCCGCGAACTCGGTTACCGTCCAGCCCAGCGCGACCAGCTCCGGCAACGCCTCGCGCACCC
GCTGGCGGCGCTTGCGCATGGTCGAACCACTGGCCTCTGACGGCCAGACATAGCCGCACAAGGTATCTAT
GGAAGCCTTGCCGGTTTTGCCGGGGTCGATCCAGCCACACAGCCGCTGGTGCAGCAGGCGGGCGGTTTCG
CTGTCCAGCGCCCGCACCTCGTCCATGCTGATGCGCACATGCTGGCCGCCACCCATGACGGCCTGCGCGA
TCAAGGGGTTCAGGGCCACGTACAGGCGCCCGTCCGCCTCGTCGCTGGCGTACTCCGACAGCAGCCGAAA
CCCCTGCCGCTTGCGGCCATTCTGGGCGATGATGGATACCTTCCAAAGGCGCTCGATGCAGTCCTGTATG
TGCTTGAGCGCCCCACCACTATCGACCTCTGCCCCGATTTCCTTTGCCAGCGCCCGATAGCTACCTTTGA
CCACCATGGCATCAGCGGTGACGGCCTCCCACTTGGGTTCCAGGAACAGCCGGAGCTGCCGTCCGCCTTC
GGTCTTGGGTTCCGGGCCAAGCACTAGGCCATTAGGCCCAGCCATGGCCACCAGCCCTTGCAGGATGCGC
AGATCATCAGCGCCCAGCGGCTCCGGGCCGCTGAACTCGATCCGCTTGCCGTCGCCGTAGTCATACGTCA
CGTCCAGCTTGCTGCGCTTGCGCTCGCCCCGCTTGAGGGCACGGAACAGGCCGGGGGCCAGACAGTGCGC
CGGGTCGTGCCGGACGTGGCTGAGGCTGTGCTTGTTCTTAGGCTTCACCACGGGGCACCCCCTTGCTCTT
GCGCTGCCTCTCCAGCACGGCGGGCTTGAGCACCCCGCCGTCATGCCGCCTGAACCACCGATCAGCGAAC
GGTGCGCCATAGTTGGCCTTGCTCACACCGAAGCGGACGAAGAACCGGCGCTGGTCGTCGTCCACACCCC
ATTCCTCGGCCTCGGCGCTGGTCATGCTCGACAGGTAGGACTGCCAGCGGATGTTATCGACCAGTACCGA
GCTGCCCCGGCTGGCCTGCTGCTGGTCGCCTGCGCCCATCATGGCCGCGCCCTTGCTGGCATGGTGCAGG
AACACGATAGAGCACCCGGTATCGGCGGCGATGGCCTCCATGCGACCGATGACCTGGGCCATGGGGCCGC
TGGCGTTTTCTTCCTCGATGTGGAACCGGCGCAGCGTGTCCAGCACCATCAGGCGGCGGCCCTCGGCGGC
GCGCTTGAGGCCGTCGAACCACTCCGGGGCCATGATGTTGGGCAGGCTGCCGATCAGCGGCTGGATCAGC
AGGCCGTCAGCCACGGCTTGCCGTTCCTCGGCGCTGAGGTGCGCCCCAAGGGCGTGCAGGCGGTGATGAA
TGGCGGTGGGCGGATCTTCGGCGGGCAGGTAGATCACCGGGCCGGTGGGCAGTTCGCCCACCTCCAGCAG
ATCCGGCCCGCCTGCAATCTGTGCGGCCAGTTGCAGGGCCAGCATGGATTTACCGGCACCACCGGGCGAC
ACCAGCGCCCCGACCGTACCGGCCACCATGTTGGGCAAAACGTAGTCCAGCGGTGGCGGCGCTGCTGCGA
ACGCCTCCAGAATATTGATAGGCTTATGGGTAGCCATTGATTGCCTCCTTTGCAGGCAGTTGGTGGTTAG
GCGCTGGCGGGGTCACTACCCCCGCCCTGCGCCGCTCTGAGTTCTTCCAGGCACTCGCGCAGCGCCTCGT
ATTCGTCGTCGGTCAGCCAGAACTTGCGCTGACGCATCCCTTTGGCCTTCATGCGCTCGGCATATCGCGC
TTGGCGTACAGCGTCAGGGCTGGCCAGCAGGTCGCCGGTCTGCTTGTCCTTTTGGTCTTTCATATCAGTC
ACCGAGAAACTTGCCGGGGCCGAAAGGCTTATCTTCGCGGAACAAGGACAAGGTGCAGCCGTCAAGGTTA
AGGCTGGCCATATCAGCGACTGAAAAGCGGCCAGCCTCGGCCTTGTTTGACGTATAACCAAAGCCACCGG
GCAACCAATAGCCCTTGTCACTTTTGATCAGGTAGACCGACCCTGAAGCGCTTTTTTCGTATTCCATAAA
ACCCCCTTCTGTGCGTGAGTACTCATAGTATAACAGGCGTGAGTACCAACGCAAGCACTACATGCTGAAA
TCTGGCCCGCCCCTGTCCATGCCTCGCTGGCGGGGTGCCGGTGCCCGTGCCAGCTCGGCCCGCGCAAGCT
GGACGCTGGGCAGACCCATGACCTTGCTGACGGTGCGCTCGATGTAATCCGCTTCGTGGCCGGGCTTGCG
CTCTGCCAGCGCTGGGCTGGCCTCGGCCATGGCCTTGCCGATTTCCTCGGCACTGCGGCCCCGGCTGGCC
AGCTTCTGCGCGGCGATAAAGTCGCACTTGCTGAGGTCATCACCGAAGCGCTTGACCAGCCCGGCCATCT
CGCTGCGGTACTCGTCCAGCGCCGTGCGCCGGTGGCGGCTAAGCTGCCGCTCGGGCAGTTCGAGGCTGGC
CAGCCTGCGGGCCTTCTCCTGCTGCCGCTGGGCCTGCTCGATCTGCTGGCCAGCCTGCTGCACCAGCGCC
GGGCCAGCGGTGGCGGTCTTGCCCTTGGATTCACGCAGCAGCACCCACGGCTGATAACCGGCGCGGGTGG
TGTGCTTGTACTTGCGGTTGGTGAAGCCCGCCAAGCGGCCATAGTGGCGGCTGTCGGCGCTGGCCGGGTC
GGCGTCGTACTCGCTGGCCAGCGTCCGGGCAATCTGCCCCCGAAGTTCACCGCCTGCGGCGTCGGCCACC
TTGACCCATGCCTGATAGTTCTTCGGGCTGGTTTCCACTACCAGGGCAGGCTCCCGGCCCTCGGCTTTCA
TGTCATCCAGGTCAAACTCGCTGAGGTCGTCCACCAGCACCAGACCATGCCGCTCCTGCTCGGCGGGCCT
GATATACACGTCATTGCCCTGGGCATTCATCCGCTTGAGCCATGGCGTGTTCTGGAGCACTTCGGCGGCT
GACCATTCCCGGTTCATCATCTGGCCGGTGGTGGCGTCCCTGACGCCGATATCGAAGCGCTCACAGCCCA
TGGCCTTGAGCTGTCGGCCTATGGCCTGCAAAGTCCTGTCGTTCTTCATCGGGCCACCAAGCGCAGCCAG
ATCGAGCCGTCCTCGGTTGTCAGTGGCGTCAGGTCGAGCAAGAGCAACGATGCGATCAGCAGCACCACCG
TAGGCATCATGGAAGCCAGCATCACGGTTAGCCATAGCTTCCAGTGCCACCCCCGCGACGCGCTCCGGGC
GCTCTGCGCGGCGCTGCTCACCTCGGCGGCTACCTCCCGCAACTCTTTGGCCAGCTCCACCCATGCCGCC
CCTGTCTGGCGCTGGGCTTTCAGCCACTCCGCCGCCTGCGCCTCGCTGGCCTGCTGGGTCTGGCTCATGA
CCTGCCGGGCTTCGTCGGCCAGTGTCGCCATGCTCTGGGCCAGCGGTTCGATCTGCTCCGCTAACTCGTT
GATGCCTCTGGATTTCTTCACTCTGTCGATTGCGTTCATGGTCTATTGCCTCCCGGTATTCCTGTAAGTC
GATGATCTGGGCGTTGGCGGTGTCGATGTTCAGGGCCACGTCTGCCCGGTCGGTGCGGATGCCCCGGCCT
TCCATCTCCACCACGTTCGGCCCCAGGTGAACACCGGGCAGGCGCTCGATGCCCTGCGCCTCAAGTGTTC
TGTGGTCAATGCGGGCGTCGTGGCCAGCCCGCTCTAATGCCCGGTTGGCATGGTCGGCCCATGCCTCGCG
GGTCTGCTCAAGCCATGCCTTGGGCTTGAGCGCTTCGGTCTTTTGTGCCCCGCCCTTCTCCGGGGTCTTG
CCGTTGTACCGCTTGAACCACTGAGCGGCGGGCCGCTCGATGCCGTCATTGATCCGCTCGGAGATCATCA
GGTGGCAGTGCGGGTTCTCGCCGCCACCGGCATGGATGGCCAGCGTATACGGCAGGCGCTCGGCACCGGT
CAGGTGCTGGGCGAACTCGGACGCCAGCGCCTTCTGCTGGTCGAGGGTCAGCTCGACCGGCAGGGCAAAT
TCGACCTCCTTGAACAGCCGCCCATTGGCGCGTTCATACAGGTCGGCAGCATCCCAGTAGTCGGCGGGCC
GCTCGACGAACTCCGGCATGTGCCCGGATTCGGCGTGCAAGACTTCATCCATGTCGCGGGCATACTTGCC
TTCGCGCTGGATGTAGTCGGCCTTGGCCCTGGCCGATTGGCCGCCCGACCTGCTGCCGGTTTTCGCCGTA
AGGTGATAAATCGCCATGCTGCCTCGCTGTTGCTTTTGCTTTTCGGCTCCATGCAATGGCCCTCGGAGAG
CGCACCGCCCGAAGGGTGGCCGTTAGGCCAGTTTCTCGAAGAGAAACCGGTAAGTGCGCCCTCCCCTACA
AAGTAGGGTCGGGATTGCCGCCGCTGTGCCTCCATGATAGCCTACGAGACAGCACATTAACAATGGGGTG
TCAAGATGGTTAAGGGGAGCAACAAGGCGGCGGATCGGCTGGCCAAGCTCGAAGAACAACGAGCGCGAAT
CAATGCCGAAATTCAGCGGGTGCGGGCAAGGGAACAGCAGCAAGAGCGCAAGAACGAAACAAGGCGCAAG
GTGCTGGTGGGGGCCATGATTTTGGCCAAGGTGAACAGCAGCGAGTGGCCGGAGGATCGGCTCATGGCGG
CAATGGATGCGTACCTTGAACGCGACCACGACCGCGCCTTGTTCGGTCTGCCGCCACGCCAGAAGGATGA
GCCGGGCTGAATGATCGACCGAGACAGGCCCTGCGGGGCTGCACACGCGCCCCCACCCTTCGGGTAGGGG
GAAAGGCCGCTAAAGCGGCTAAAAGCGCTCCAGCGTATTTCTGCGGGGTTTGGTGTGGGGTTTAGCGGGC
TTTGCCCGCCTTTCCCCCTGCCGCGCAGCGGTGGGGCGGTGTGTAGCCTAGCGCAGCGAATAGACCAGCT
ATCCGGCCTCTGGCCGGGCATATTGGGCAAGGGCAGCAGCGCCCCACAAGGGCGCTGATAACCGCGCCTA
GTGGATTATTCTTAGATAATCATGGATGGATTTTTCCAACACCCCGCCAGCCCCCGCCCCTGCTGGGTTT
GCAGGTTTGGGGGCGTGACAGTTATTGCAGGGGTTCGTGACAGTTATTGCAGGGGGGCGTGACAGTTATT
GCAGGGGTTCGTGACAGTTAGTACGGGAGTGACGGGCACTGGCTGGCAATGTCTAGCAACGGCAGGCATT
TCGGCTGAGGGTAAAAGAACTTTCCGCTAAGCGATAGACTGTATGTAAACACAGTATTGCAAGGACGCGG
AACATGCCTCATGTGGCGGCCAGGACGGCCAGCCGGGATCGGGATACTGGTCGTTACCAGAGCCACCGAC
CCGAGCAAACCCTTCTCTATCAGATCGTTGACGAGTATTACCCGGCATTCGCTGCGCTTATGGCAGAGCA
GGGAAAGGAATTGCCGGGCTATGTGCAACGGGAATTTGAAGAATTTCTCCAATGCGGGCGGCTGGAGCAT
GGCTTTCTACGGGTTCGCTGCGAGTCTTGCCACGCCGAGCACCTGGTCGCTCTCCGGGCTCAGAGCGTAG
CTGCTGACAGCGTCATGTC
Features (pLannotate 1.2.2; 20 found; start..end, strand, type, name):
    683..1444    -  CDS            bet: VBET_LAMBD - Also known as betA, red-beta, redB. Experimental evidence at protein level: Swiss-Prot protein existence level 1. Gene bet protein functions in general recombination and in the late, rolling-circle mode of lambda DNA replication. Has a function similar to that of E.coli recT. It is a single-stranded DNA binding protein that can promote renaturation of DNA. From Escherichia phage lambda (Bacteriophage lambda).
   1471..1755    -  promoter       araBAD promoter: araBAD; promoter of the L-arabinose operon of E. coli; the araC regulatory gene is transcribed in the opposite direction (Guzman et al., 1995)
   1782..2660    +  CDS            araC: L-arabinose regulatory protein; araC
   2675..2746    -  terminator     rrnB T1 terminator: transcription terminator T1 from the E. coli rrnB gene
   2828..2860    -  CDS            ssrA tag: C-terminal peptide that mediates degradation in bacteria through the ClpXP and ClpAP proteases (McGinness et al., 2006) wild-type LAA variant
   2861..6964    -  CDS            cas9: CAS9_STRP1 - Also known as csn1 From Streptococcus pyogenes serotype M1.
   6999..7054    -  promoter       tetR/tetA promoters: tetR; overlapping promoters for bacterial tetR and tetA
   7061..7089    +  promoter       J23119 promoter (fragment): bacterial promoter (Registry of Standard Biological Parts BBa J23119)
   7105..7728    +  CDS            TetR: tetracycline repressor TetR; tetR from transposon Tn10; TetR binds to the tetracycline operator tetO to inhibit transcription. This inhibition can be relieved by adding tetracycline or doxycycline.
   7776..7884    -  oriT           oriT: incP origin of transfer
   8036..8081    +  terminator     his operon terminator (fragment): This putative transcriptin terminator from the E. coli his operon has a 2-bp deletion introduced during synthesis. Its efficiency has not been determined.
   8242..9054    -  CDS            aphA1: KKA1_ECOLX - Also known as nptI. Protein inferred from homology: Swiss-Prot protein existence level 3. Resistance to kanamycin and structurally-related aminoglycosides, including amikacin. From Escherichia coli.
   9420..10271   -  CDS            RSF1010 RepC (fragment): replication protein C of the broad-host-range plasmid RSF1010 (Scholz et al., 1989); repC
  10261..11097   -  CDS            repA: REPJ_ECOLX - Experimental evidence at protein level: Swiss-Prot protein existence level 1. This protein is involved in regulating the plasmid copy- number. Increasing the level of this protein results in a higher plasmid copy-number. From Escherichia coli.
  11089..11163   -  ncRNA          Plasmid R1162: Accession: RF00043 - R1162-like plasmid antisense RNA
  11611..13737   -  CDS            mobA: MOBA2_ECOLX - Also known as repB. Experimental evidence at protein level: Swiss-Prot protein existence level 1. Part of the relaxosome complex that is responsible for plasmid transfer during conjugation. Locally unwinds DNA and catalyzes the cleavage of one of the DNA strands at oriT. The cleaved strand is then transferred through the dedicated type IV secretion apparatus. MobA remains covalently linked at the 5' end of the strand, and once in the recipient cell, it probably catalyzes the rejoining of the two ends of the strand, re-forming the circular plasmid DNA. The primase activity of MobA
  13818..13905   -  oriT           RSF1010 oriT: origin of transfer of the broad-host-range plasmid RSF1010 (Scholz et al., 1989)
  13936..14217   +  CDS            mobC: MOBC_ECOLX - Protein predicted: Swiss-Prot protein existence level 4. This protein is essential to promote the specific transfer of the plasmid in the presence of conjugative plasmids. From Escherichia coli.
  14247..14641   +  rep_origin     RSF1010 oriV: replication origin of the broad-host-range plasmid RSF1010; requires the RSF1010 RepA/B/C proteins for replication (Scholz et al., 1989)
  15069..674     -  CDS            exo (across the origin): EXO_LAMBD - Also known as red-alpha, redX. Experimental evidence at protein level: Swiss-Prot protein existence level 1. Facilitates phage DNA recombination through the double-strand break repair (DSBR) and single-strand annealing pathways. Also important for the late, rolling-circle mode of lambda DNA replication. From Escherichia phage lambda (Bacteriophage lambda).
