[The description below was written by a language model from this plasmid's Addgene catalogue record and pLannotate feature annotations shown in this document.]
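Description:
cr3Dd is a roughly 15 kb, low-copy bacterial expression plasmid built on the broad-host-range RSF1010 replicon. It serves as the helper plasmid of the cr3 genome-editing system, supplying both Cas9 and a recombination system. Replication depends on the RSF1010 oriV together with the plasmid-encoded replication proteins; repA, a repC fragment and mobA/repB are annotated, along with the R1162-type antisense RNA involved in copy-number control. The backbone also retains mobilisation functions (mobA, mobC and the RSF1010 oriT), and an additional incP-type oriT is present, so the plasmid should be transferable by conjugation when suitable transfer functions are provided in trans. This fits the interspecies scope of the system. Selection is by kanamycin resistance from aphA1.

The payload consists of two independently inducible modules. Streptococcus pyogenes Cas9 sits downstream of the tetR/tetA promoter region and is followed by the rrnB T1 terminator. TetR is expressed divergently, apparently from a J23119 promoter fragment, so Cas9 transcription is repressed until a tetracycline-class inducer is added. Cas9 carries a C-terminal ssrA (LAA) degradation tag that directs it to the ClpXP/ClpAP proteases, which should keep background nuclease levels low and clear the protein after induction. The second module places the lambda Red genes bet (single-strand annealing protein) and exo (5'–3' exonuclease) downstream of the arabinose-inducible araBAD promoter, with araC encoded divergently. No gam gene or guide RNA cassette is annotated, so targeting RNA and repair templates are presumably supplied separately. The record calls the recombination system species-specific but does not name the intended host species.
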