Addgene plasmid #184862: cr3Dd
Purpose: cr3 helper plasmid for recombination and Cas9 induction; harbors the Cas9 endonuclease and a species-specific recombination system
Depositing lab: Patrick Sobetzko. Depositing organization: Philipps-Universitaet Marburg. Publication: A multifunctional system for genome editing and large-scale interspecies gene transfer. Teufel M, Klein CA, Mager M, Sobetzko P. Nat Commun. 2022 Jun 14;13(1):3430. doi: 10.1038/s41467-022-30843-1. PubMed 35701417.
Backbone
  Vector backbone: RSF1010
  Vector type: Bacterial Expression
Growth in bacteria
  Bacterial resistance: Kanamycin, 50 μg/mL
  Growth temperature: 37°C
  Growth strain: DH5alpha
  Copy number: Low Copy
Gene/Insert
  Gene/Insert name: Cas9, bet, exo
  Species: lambda phage, streptococcus pyogenes
  Tag / fusion protein: Cas9 ssrA degradation tag (C terminal on insert)
  Cloning method: Unknown
Terms and licenses: Academic/Nonprofit Terms; Industry Terms: Not Available to Industry
Depositor comments: Please visit https://arxiv.org/pdf/2111.11880.pdf for preprint.
How to cite: cr3Dd was a gift from Patrick Sobetzko (Addgene plasmid # 184862 ; http://n2t.net/addgene:184862 ; RRID:Addgene_184862)
